>Addgene plasmid #30747 | pBS-F3-GTT | depositor partial sequence | sequence record 14113 | Author sequence
GGTACCCGCCCATATGCTTGCCCTGTCGAGTCCTGCGATCGCCGCTTTTCTCGCTCGGATGAGCTTACCC
GCCATATCCGCATCCATACCGGTCAGAAGCCCTTCCAGTGTCGAATCTGTATGCGTAACTTCAGTCGTAG
TGACCACCTTACCACCCACATCCGCACCCACACAGGCGAGAAGCCTTTTGCATGCGACATCTGCGGCAGG
AAGTTCGCGTACCGTCAGTCTCTGACCCGTCACACCAAGATCCACACGGGTGAGAAATAATCTAGA
