>Addgene plasmid #30747 | pBS-F3-GTT | addgene partial sequence | sequence record 36433 | T7 5'-TAATACGACTCACTATAGGG-3'
CTTGCCCTGTCGAGTCCTGCGATCGCCGCTTTTCTCGCTCGGATGAGCTTACCCGCCATATCCGCATCCA
TACCGGTCAGAAGCCCTTCCAGTGTCGAATCTGTATGCGTAACTTCAGTCGTAGTGACCACCTTACCACC
CACATCCGCACCCACACAGGCGAGAAGCCTTTTGCATGCGACATCTGCGGCAGGAAGTTCGCGTACCGTC
AGTCTCTGACCCGTCACACCAAGATCCACACGGGTGAGAAATAATCTAGAGCGGCCGCCACCGCGGTGGA
GCTCCAGCTTTTGTTCCCTTTAGTGAGGGTTAATTGCGCGCTTGGCGTAATCATGGTCATAGCTGTTTCC
TGTGTGAAATTGTTATCCGCTCACAATTCCACACAACATACGAGCCGGAAGCATAAAGTGTAAAGCCTGG
GGTGCCTAATGAGTGAGCTAACTCACATTAATTGCGTTGCGCTCACTGCCCGCTTTCCAGTCGGGAAACC
TGTCGTGCCAGCTGCATTAATGAATCGGCCAACGCGCGGGGAGAGGCGGTTTGCGTATTGGGCGCTCTTC
CGCTTCCTCGCTCACTGACTCGCTGCGCTCGGTCGTTCGGCTGCGGCGAGCGGTATCAGCTCACTCAAAG
GCGGTAATACGGTTATCCACAGAATCAGGGGATAACGCAGGAAAGAACATGTGAGCAAAAGGCCAGCAAA
AGGCCAGGAACCGTAAAAAGGCCGCGTTGCTGGCGTTTTTCCATAGGCTCCGCCCCCTGACGAGCATCAC
AAA
