>Addgene plasmid #30747 | pBS-F3-GTT | addgene partial sequence | sequence record 37060 | lac_promoter
ATTTCACACAGGAAACAGCTATGACCATGATTACGCCAAGCGCGCAATTAACCCTCACTAAAGGGAACAA
AAGCTGGAGCTCCACCGCGGTGGCGGCCGCTCTAGATTATTTCTCACCCGTGTGGATCTTGGTGTGACGG
GTCAGAGACTGACGGTACGCGAACTTCCTGCCGCAGATGTCGCATGCAAAAGGCTTCTCGCCTGTGTGGG
TGCGGATGTGGGTGGTAAGGTGGTCACTACGACTGAAGTTACGCATACAGATTCGACACTGGAAGGGCTT
CTGACCGGTATGGATGCGGATATGGCGGGTAAGCTCATCCGAGCGAGAAAAGCGGCGATCGCAGGACTCG
ACAGGGCAAGCATATGGGCGGGTACCCAATTCGCCCTATAGTGAGTCGTATTACGCGCGCTCACTGGCCG
TCGTTTTACAACGTCGTGACTGGGAAAACCCTGGCGTTACCCAACTTAATCGCCTTGCAGCACATCCCCC
TTTCGCCAGCTGGCGTAATAGCGAAGAGGCCCGCACCGATCGCCCTTCCCAACAGTTGCGCAGCCTGAAT
GGCGAATGGG
[124 nt withheld, positions 571-694]
CGCCGGCTTTCCC
