[The description below was written by a language model from this plasmid's Addgene catalogue record.]
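Description:
pBS-F3-GTT is a small bacterial cloning vector built on the pBluescript II SK(+) backbone (about 2.9 kb without insert). It is a high-copy plasmid propagated in standard E. coli cloning strains under ampicillin selection. No feature table accompanies the record. From general knowledge of the backbone, pBluescript II SK(+) carries a pUC-type origin of replication, an f1 origin for single-stranded DNA production, the AmpR β-lactamase gene, and a polylinker within the lacZα fragment flanked by T7 and T3 promoters. This fits the record's use of T7 and T3 as the 5′ and 3′ sequencing primers.

The payload is a 276 bp insert named "F3 GTT", cloned between the KpnI and XbaI sites of the polylinker, with both sites preserved so that the fragment can be excised again. The record does not describe the insert further. The name, together with the associated publication on modularly assembled zinc-finger nucleases in zebrafish, suggests that it encodes a single zinc-finger module for the third finger position (F3) of an array, with specificity for the DNA triplet GTT. Under that reading, the plasmid would be one member of an archive of position-specific finger modules that are combined by restriction-based subcloning into multi-finger DNA-binding domains, which are then fused to a nuclease domain for targeted gene disruption.

The record lists no eukaryotic promoter, tag or reporter, and it classifies the plasmid simply as a cloning vector. It therefore appears to serve as a storage and source plasmid for the module rather than as an expression construct.
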