Addgene plasmid #30747: pBS-F3-GTT
Depositing lab: Nathan Lawson & Scot Wolfe. Depositing organization: University of Massachusetts, Worcester. Publication: Evaluation and application of modularly assembled zinc-finger nucleases in zebrafish. Zhu C, Smith T, McNulty J, Rayla AL, Lakshmanan A, Siekmann AF, Buffardi M, Meng X, Shin J, Padmanabhan A, Cifuentes D, Giraldez AJ, Look AT, Epstein JA, Lawson ND, Wolfe SA. Development. 2011 Oct;138(20):4555-64. 10.1242/dev.066779 PubMed 21937602.
Backbone
  Vector backbone: pBlueScript II SK(+)
  Backbone size w/o insert (bp): 2877
  Vector type: Cloning vector
Growth in bacteria
  Bacterial resistance: Ampicillin, 100 μg/mL
  Growth temperature: 37°C
  Growth strain: DH5alpha
  Growth instructions: XL1Blue
  Copy number: High Copy
Gene/Insert
  Gene/Insert name: F3 GTT
  Insert size (bp): 276
  Cloning method: Restriction Enzyme; 5′ cloning site KpnI (not destroyed); 3′ cloning site XbalI (not destroyed)
  Sequencing primers: 5′ T7; 3′ T3
Terms and licenses: Academic/Nonprofit Terms; Industry Terms: Not Available to Industry
How to cite: pBS-F3-GTT was a gift from Nathan Lawson & Scot Wolfe (Addgene plasmid # 30747 ; http://n2t.net/addgene:30747 ; RRID:Addgene_30747)
